Addgene plasmid #145286: pET-45b-RUNX2(WT)-IDR-mCherry
Purpose: Bacterial Expression of 6xHis RUNX2(WT) IDR mCherry Fusion Protein
Depositing lab: Denes Hnisz. Depositing organization: Max Planck Institute for Molecular Genetics. Publication: Unblending of Transcriptional Condensates in Human Repeat Expansion Disease. Basu S, Mackowiak SD, Niskanen H, Knezevic D, Asimi V, Grosswendt S, Geertsema H, Ali S, Jerkovic I, Ewers H, Mundlos S, Meissner A, Ibrahim DM, Hnisz D. Cell. 2020 May 28;181(5):1062-1079.e30. doi: 10.1016/j.cell.2020.04.018. Epub 2020 May 7. PubMed 32386547.
Backbone
  Vector backbone: pET-45(b+)
  Vector type: Bacterial Expression
Growth in bacteria
  Bacterial resistance: Ampicillin, 100 μg/mL
  Growth temperature: 37°C
  Growth strain: NEB Stable
  Copy number: Low Copy
Gene/Insert
  Gene/Insert name: RUNX2(WT)-IDR
  Species: H. sapiens (human)
  Entrez Gene: RUNX2 (a.k.a. AML3, CBF-alpha-1, CBFA1, CCD, CCD1, CLCD, OSF-2, OSF2, PEA2aA, PEBP2aA)
  Cloning method: Restriction Enzyme; 5′ cloning site Unknown (unknown if destroyed)
Terms and licenses: Academic/Nonprofit Terms; Industry Terms: Not Available to Industry
How to cite: pET-45b-RUNX2(WT)-IDR-mCherry was a gift from Denes Hnisz (Addgene plasmid # 145286 ; http://n2t.net/addgene:145286 ; RRID:Addgene_145286)
