[The description below was written by a language model from this plasmid's Addgene catalogue record and pLannotate feature annotations shown in this document.]
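Description:
pET-45b-RUNX2(WT)-IDR-mCherry is a bacterial expression plasmid built on the pET-45(b+) backbone for producing a recombinant fusion of the wild-type intrinsically disordered region (IDR) of human RUNX2 with the red fluorescent protein mCherry, carrying a 6xHis tag according to the stated purpose. The plasmid replicates in E. coli through a ColE1/pBR322-type origin accompanied by the rop gene and the bom region, consistent with the low copy number listed in the record, and it is selected with ampicillin through the β-lactamase (AmpR) gene. An f1 phage origin is also present, as are short non-functional remnants of the tetracycline resistance gene inherited from the pBR322 lineage.

Expression is driven by a T7 promoter directly followed by a lac operator, with the T7 gene 10 ribosome binding site upstream of the open reading frame and a T7 terminator downstream. The plasmid-borne lacI gene supplies lac repressor, so transcription is held off until IPTG induction in a host that provides T7 RNA polymerase. The annotated coding region comprises a roughly 300-nt RUNX2 fragment followed by full-length mCherry. The His tag itself is not annotated in the feature table, though there is unannotated space between the ribosome binding site and the RUNX2 fragment where the pET-45b N-terminal tag would normally lie. A partial S-tag sequence from the vector lies downstream of mCherry, but the record does not show whether it is translated as part of the fusion. RUNX2 is a transcription factor involved in osteoblast differentiation, and the associated publication concerns transcriptional condensates in repeat expansion disease. This suggests the purified fluorescent IDR protein serves as the wild-type reference in condensate or phase-separation assays.
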