Features (pLannotate 1.2.2; 20 found; start..end, strand, type, name):
      1..23      +  RBS            RBS: efficient ribosome binding site from bacteriophage T7 gene 10 (Olins and Rangwala, 1989)
     90..401     +  CDS            RUNX2 (fragment): RUNX2_HUMAN - Also known as AML3, CBFA1, OSF2, PEBP2A. Experimental evidence at protein level: Swiss-Prot protein existence level 1. Transcription factor involved in osteoblastic differentiation and skeletal morphogenesis (PubMed:28505335, PubMed:28738062, PubMed:28703881). Essential for the maturation of osteoblasts and both intramembranous and endochondral ossification. CBF binds to the core site, 5'-PYGPYGGT-3', of a number of enhancers and promoters, including murine leukemia virus, polyomavirus enhancer, T-cell receptor enhancers, osteocalcin, osteopontin, bone sialoprotein, alpha 1(I) co
    429..1136    +  CDS            mCherry: mCherry is a basic (constitutively fluorescent) red fluorescent protein published in 2004, derived from Discosoma sp.. It is reported to be a very rapidly-maturing monomer with low acid sensitivity.
   1164..1205    +  CDS            S-Tag (fragment): affinity and epitope tag derived from pancreatic ribonuclease A
   1235..1252    +  CDS            SET1 (fragment): solubility-enhancement tag derived from T7 phage gene 10B
   1260..1307    +  terminator     T7 terminator: transcription terminator for bacteriophage T7 RNA polymerase
   1344..1799    +  rep_origin     f1 ori (sequence partly withheld): f1 bacteriophage origin of replication; arrow indicates direction of (+) strand synthesis
   1914..2774    -  CDS            AmpR: β-lactamase; bla; confers resistance to ampicillin, carbenicillin, and related antibiotics
   2775..2867    -  promoter       AmpR promoter: bla
   2948..3536    +  rep_origin     ori: high-copy-number ColE1/pMB1/pBR322/pUC origin of replication
   3722..3861    -  misc_feature   bom: basis of mobility region from pBR322
   3963..4154    -  CDS            rop: Rop protein, which maintains plasmids at low copy number; rop
   4171..4551    +  CDS            YPB1_ECOLX: Protein predicted: Swiss-Prot protein existence level 4. From Escherichia coli.
   4613..4677    -  CDS            TcR (fragment): tetracycline efflux protein; tet; confers resistance to tetracycline
   4692..4713    -  protein_bind   CAP binding site: CAP binding activates transcription in the presence of cAMP. E. coli catabolite activator protein
   4726..5808    -  CDS            lacI: lac repressor; lacI; The lac repressor binds to the lac operator to inhibit transcription in E. coli. This inhibition can be relieved by adding lactose or isopropyl-β-D-thiogalactopyranoside (IPTG).
   5809..5886    -  promoter       lacI promoter: lacI
   5894..6173    -  CDS            TcR (fragment): tetracycline efflux protein; tet; confers resistance to tetracycline
   6199..6217    +  promoter       T7 promoter: promoter for bacteriophage T7 RNA polymerase
   6218..6242    +  protein_bind   lac operator: The lac repressor binds to the lac operator to inhibit transcription in E. coli. This inhibition can be relieved by adding lactose or isopropyl-β-D-thiogalactopyranoside (IPTG). lac repressor encoded by lacI
>Addgene plasmid #145286 | pET-45b-RUNX2(WT)-IDR-mCherry | addgene full sequence | sequence record 311806 | Addgene NGS Result
TTTGTTTAACTTTAAGAAGGAGATATACCATGGCACATCACCACCACCATCACGTGGGTACCGGTGGAAG
AGAGGCCACTAGTGCCACCATGGCATCAAACAGCCTCTTCAGCACAGTGACACCATGTCAGCAAAACTTC
TTTTGGGATCCGAGCACCAGCCGGCGCTTCAGCCCCCCCTCCAGCAGCCTGCAGCCCGGCAAAATGAGCG
ACGTGAGCCCGGTGGTGGCTGCGCAACAGCAGCAGCAACAGCAGCAGCAGCAACAGCAGCAGCAGCAGCA
GCAACAGCAGCAGCAGCAGCAGGAGGCGGCGGCGGCCGCTGCGGCGGCGGCGGCGGCTGCGGCGGCGGCA
GCTGCAGTGCCCCGGTTACGGCCGCCCCACGACAACCGCACCATGGTGGAGACGTACGGGGTCTGGCTCG
TCGGGTCCATGGTTTCCAAAGGAGAGGAGGATAATATGGCTATAATTAAAGAGTTTATGCGGTTCAAGGT
GCATATGGAGGGATCTGTGAACGGTCACGAGTTCGAAATCGAGGGCGAAGGCGAGGGGCGACCCTATGAA
GGGACACAGACGGCCAAACTGAAGGTGACCAAGGGTGGCCCCCTGCCTTTCGCCTGGGACATCCTGTCAC
CCCAGTTTATGTACGGCTCTAAGGCTTACGTTAAGCACCCTGCCGATATTCCGGACTACTTGAAACTGAG
CTTCCCTGAAGGGTTCAAGTGGGAACGGGTAATGAATTTTGAGGATGGCGGTGTAGTCACAGTTACCCAG
GACAGCTCTCTTCAGGACGGAGAATTTATCTATAAGGTTAAACTTCGGGGCACTAACTTCCCATCAGACG
GCCCCGTGATGCAGAAGAAAACTATGGGCTGGGAAGCCAGCTCAGAACGCATGTATCCCGAGGACGGAGC
ACTGAAGGGAGAAATCAAGCAGCGACTCAAGCTGAAGGATGGGGGACATTATGATGCTGAGGTCAAAACC
ACCTATAAGGCCAAGAAACCCGTTCAGCTTCCTGGGGCATACAACGTGAATATCAAACTGGATATTACAT
CCCATAACGAAGACTATACCATCGTGGAACAGTACGAGCGGGCCGAGGGCAGACATAGCACAGGGGGCAT
GGATGAATTGTACAAGAAGCTTGCGGCCGCACTCGAGTCTGGTAAAGAAACCGCTGCTGCGAAATTTGAA
CGCCAGCACATGGACTCGTCTACTAGCGCAGCTTAATTAACCTAGGCTGCTGCCACCGCTGAGCAATAAC
TAGCATAACCCCTTGGGGCCTCTAAACGGGTCTTGAGGGGTTTTTTGCTGAAAGGAGGAACTATATCCGG
ATTGGCGAATGGG
[124 nt withheld, positions 1344-1467]
C
[91 nt withheld, positions 1469-1559]
A
[49 nt withheld, positions 1561-1609]
CCTTTGACGTTGGAGTCCACGTTCTTT
[37 nt withheld, positions 1637-1673]
ACCCTATCTCGGTCTATTCTTTTGATTTATAAGGGATTTTGCCGATTTCGGCCTATTGGTTAAAAAATGA
GCTGATTTAACAAAAATTTAACGCGAATTTTAACAAAATATTAACGTTTACAATTTCTGGCGGCACGATG
GCATGAGATTATCAAAAAGGATCTTCACCTAGATCCTTTTAAATTAAAAATGAAGTTTTAAATCAATCTA
AAGTATATATGAGTAAACTTGGTCTGACAGTTACCAATGCTTAATCAGTGAGGCACCTATCTCAGCGATC
TGTCTATTTCGTTCATCCATAGTTGCCTGACTCCCCGTCGTGTAGATAACTACGATACGGGAGGGCTTAC
CATCTGGCCCCAGTGCTGCAATGATACCGCGAGACCCACGCTCACCGGCTCCAGATTTATCAGCAATAAA
CCAGCCAGCCGGAAGGGCCGAGCGCAGAAGTGGTCCTGCAACTTTATCCGCCTCCATCCAGTCTATTAAT
TGTTGCCGGGAAGCTAGAGTAAGTAGTTCGCCAGTTAATAGTTTGCGCAACGTTGTTGCCATTGCTACAG
GCATCGTGGTGTCACGCTCGTCGTTTGGTATGGCTTCATTCAGCTCCGGTTCCCAACGATCAAGGCGAGT
TACATGATCCCCCATGTTGTGCAAAAAAGCGGTTAGCTCCTTCGGTCCTCCGATCGTTGTCAGAAGTAAG
TTGGCCGCAGTGTTATCACTCATGGTTATGGCAGCACTGCATAATTCTCTTACTGTCATGCCATCCGTAA
GATGCTTTTCTGTGACTGGTGAGTACTCAACCAAGTCATTCTGAGAATAGTGTATGCGGCGACCGAGTTG
CTCTTGCCCGGCGTCAATACGGGATAATACCGCGCCACATAGCAGAACTTTAAAAGTGCTCATCATTGGA
AAACGTTCTTCGGGGCGAAAACTCTCAAGGATCTTACCGCTGTTGAGATCCAGTTCGATGTAACCCACTC
GTGCACCCAACTGATCTTCAGCATCTTTTACTTTCACCAGCGTTTCTGGGTGAGCAAAAACAGGAAGGCA
AAATGCCGCAAAAAAGGGAATAAGGGCGACACGGAAATGTTGAATACTCATACTCTTCCTTTTTCAATCA
TGATTGAAGCATTTATCAGGGTTATTGTCTCATGAGCGGATACATATTTGAATGTATTTAGAAAAATAAA
CAAATAGGTCATGACCAAAATCCCTTAACGTGAGTTTTCGTTCCACTGAGCGTCAGACCCCGTAGAAAAG
ATCAAAGGATCTTCTTGAGATCCTTTTTTTCTGCGCGTAATCTGCTGCTTGCAAACAAAAAAACCACCGC
TACCAGCGGTGGTTTGTTTGCCGGATCAAGAGCTACCAACTCTTTTTCCGAAGGTAACTGGCTTCAGCAG
AGCGCAGATACCAAATACTGTCCTTCTAGTGTAGCCGTAGTTAGGCCACCACTTCAAGAACTCTGTAGCA
CCGCCTACATACCTCGCTCTGCTAATCCTGTTACCAGTGGCTGCTGCCAGTGGCGATAAGTCGTGTCTTA
CCGGGTTGGACTCAAGACGATAGTTACCGGATAAGGCGCAGCGGTCGGGCTGAACGGGGGGTTCGTGCAC
ACAGCCCAGCTTGGAGCGAACGACCTACACCGAACTGAGATACCTACAGCGTGAGCTATGAGAAAGCGCC
ACGCTTCCCGAAGGGAGAAAGGCGGACAGGTATCCGGTAAGCGGCAGGGTCGGAACAGGAGAGCGCACGA
GGGAGCTTCCAGGGGGAAACGCCTGGTATCTTTATAGTCCTGTCGGGTTTCGCCACCTCTGACTTGAGCG
TCGATTTTTGTGATGCTCGTCAGGGGGGCGGAGCCTATGGAAAAACGCCAGCAACGCGGCCTTTTTACGG
TTCCTGGCCTTTTGCTGGCCTTTTGCTCACATGTTCTTTCCTGCGTTATCCCCTGATTCTGTGGATAACC
GTATTACCGCCTTTGAGTGAGCTGATACCGCTCGCCGCAGCCGAACGACCGAGCGCAGCGAGTCAGTGAG
CGAGGAAGCGGAAGAGCGCCTGATGCGGTATTTTCTCCTTACGCATCTGTGCGGTATTTCACACCGCAAT
GGTGCACTCTCAGTACAATCTGCTCTGATGCCGCATAGTTAAGCCAGTATACACTCCGCTATCGCTACGT
GACTGGGTCATGGCTGCGCCCCGACACCCGCCAACACCCGCTGACGCGCCCTGACGGGCTTGTCTGCTCC
CGGCATCCGCTTACAGACAAGCTGTGACCGTCTCCGGGAGCTGCATGTGTCAGAGGTTTTCACCGTCATC
ACCGAAACGCGCGAGGCAGCTGCGGTAAAGCTCATCAGCGTGGTCGTGAAGCGATTCACAGATGTCTGCC
TGTTCATCCGCGTCCAGCTCGTTGAGTTTCTCCAGAAGCGTTAATGTCTGGCTTCTGATAAAGCGGGCCA
TGTTAAGGGCGGTTTTTTCCTGTTTGGTCACTGATGCCTCCGTGTAAGGGGGATTTCTGTTCATGGGGGT
AATGATACCGATGAAACGAGAGAGGATGCTCACGATACGGGTTACTGATGATGAACATGCCCGGTTACTG
GAACGTTGTGAGGGTAAACAACTGGCGGTATGGATGCGGCGGGACCAGAGAAAAATCACTCAGGGTCAAT
GCCAGCGCTTCGTTAATACAGATGTAGGTGTTCCACAGGGTAGCCAGCAGCATCCTGCGATGCAGATCCG
GAACATAATGGTGCAGGGCGCTGACTTCCGCGTTTCCAGACTTTACGAAACACGGAAACCGAAGACCATT
CATGTTGTTGCTCAGGTCGCAGACGTTTTGCAGCAGCAGTCGCTTCACGTTCGCTCGCGTATCGGTGATT
CATTCTGCTAACCAGTAAGGCAACCCCGCCAGCCTAGCCGGGTCCTCAACGACAGGAGCACGATCATGCT
AGTCATGCCCCGCGCCCACCGGAAGGAGCTGACTGGGTTGAAGGCTCTCAAGGGCATCGGTCGAGATCCC
GGTGCCTAATGAGTGAGCTAACTTACATTAATTGCGTTGCGCTCACTGCCCGCTTTCCAGTCGGGAAACC
TGTCGTGCCAGCTGCATTAATGAATCGGCCAACGCGCGGGGAGAGGCGGTTTGCGTATTGGGCGCCAGGG
TGGTTTTTCTTTTCACCAGTGAGACGGGCAACAGCTGATTGCCCTTCACCGCCTGGCCCTGAGAGAGTTG
CAGCAAGCGGTCCACGCTGGTTTGCCCCAGCAGGCGAAAATCCTGTTTGATGGTGGTTAACGGCGGGATA
TAACATGAGCTGTCTTCGGTATCGTCGTATCCCACTACCGAGATGTCCGCACCAACGCGCAGCCCGGACT
CGGTAATGGCGCGCATTGCGCCCAGCGCCATCTGATCGTTGGCAACCAGCATCGCAGTGGGAACGATGCC
CTCATTCAGCATTTGCATGGTTTGTTGAAAACCGGACATGGCACTCCAGTCGCCTTCCCGTTCCGCTATC
GGCTGAATTTGATTGCGAGTGAGATATTTATGCCAGCCAGCCAGACGCAGACGCGCCGAGACAGAACTTA
ATGGGCCCGCTAACAGCGCGATTTGCTGGTGACCCAATGCGACCAGATGCTCCACGCCCAGTCGCGTACC
GTCTTCATGGGAGAAAATAATACTGTTGATGGGTGTCTGGTCAGAGACATCAAGAAATAACGCCGGAACA
TTAGTGCAGGCAGCTTCCACAGCAATGGCATCCTGGTCATCCAGCGGATAGTTAATGATCAGCCCACTGA
CGCGTTGCGCGAGAAGATTGTGCACCGCCGCTTTACAGGCTTCGACGCCGCTTCGTTCTACCATCGACAC
CACCACGCTGGCACCCAGTTGATCGGCGCGAGATTTAATCGCCGCGACAATTTGCGACGGCGCGTGCAGG
GCCAGACTGGAGGTGGCAACGCCAATCAGCAACGACTGTTTGCCCGCCAGTTGTTGTGCCACGCGGTTGG
GAATGTAATTCAGCTCCGCCATCGCCGCTTCCACTTTTTCCCGCGTTTTCGCAGAAACGTGGCTGGCCTG
GTTCACCACGCGGGAAACGGTCTGATAAGAGACACCGGCATACTCTGCGACATCGTATAACGTTACTGGT
TTCACATTCACCACCCTGAATTGACTCTCTTCCGGGCGCTATCATGCCATACCGCGAAAGGTTTTGCGCC
ATTCGATGGTGTCCGGGATCTCGACGCTCTCCCTTATGCGACTCCTGCATTAGGAAGCAGCCCAGTAGTA
GGTTGAGGCCGTTGAGCACCGCCGCCGCAAGGAATGGTGCATGCAAGGAGATGGCGCCCAACAGTCCCCC
GGCCACGGGGCCTGCCACCATACCCACGCCGAAACAAGCGCTCATGAGCCCGAAGTGGCGAGCCCGATCT
TCCCCATCGGTGATGTCGGCGATATAGGCGCCAGCAACCGCACCTGTGGCGCCGGTGATGCCGGCCACGA
TGCGTCCGGCGTAGAGGATCGAGATCGATCTCGATCCCGCGAAATTAATACGACTCACTATAGGGGAATT
GTGAGCGGATAACAATTCCCCTCTAGAAATAAT
