>Addgene plasmid #145286 | pET-45b-RUNX2(WT)-IDR-mCherry | depositor partial sequence | sequence record 287497 | pET-45b-RUNX2(WT)-IDR-mCherry sequence 1087 bps
TACCGGTGGAAGAGAGGCCACTAGTGCCACCATGGCATCAAACAGCCTCTTCAGCACAGTGACACCATGT
CAGCAAAACTTCTTTTGGGATCCGAGCACCAGCCGGCGCTTCAGCCCCCCCTCCAGCAGCCTGCAGCCCG
GCAAAATGAGCGACGTGAGCCCGGTGGTGGCTGCGCAACAGCAGCAGCAACAGCAGCAGCAGCAACAGCA
GCAGCAGCAGCAGCAACAGCAGCAGCAGCAGCAGGAGGCGGCGGCGGCCGCTGCGGCGGCGGCGGCGGCT
GCGGCGGCGGCAGCTGCAGTGCCCCGGTTACGGCCGCCCCACGACAACCGCACCATGGTGGAGACGTACG
GGGTCTGGCTCGTCGGGTCCATGGTTTCCAAAGGAGAGGAGGATAATATGGCTATAATTAAAGAGTTTAT
GCGGTTCAAGGTGCATATGGAGGGATCTGTGAACGGTCACGAGTTCGAAATCGAGGGCGAAGGCGAGGGG
CGACCCTATGAAGGGACACAGACGGCCAAACTGAAGGTGACCAAGGGTGGCCCCCTGCCTTTCGCCTGGG
ACATCCTGTCACCCCAGTTTATGTACGGCTCTAAGGCTTACGTTAAGCACCCTGCCGATATTCCGGACTA
CTTGAAACTGAGCTTCCCTGAAGGGTTCAAGTGGGAACGGGTAATGAATTTTGAGGATGGCGGTGTAGTC
ACAGTTACCCAGGACAGCTCTCTTCAGGACGGAGAATTTATCTATAAGGTTAAACTTCGGGGCACTAACT
TCCCATCAGACGGCCCCGTGATGCAGAAGAAAACTATGGGCTGGGAAGCCAGCTCAGAACGCATGTATCC
CGAGGACGGAGCACTGAAGGGAGAAATCAAGCAGCGACTCAAGCTGAAGGATGGGGGACATTATGATGCT
GAGGTCAAAACCACCTATAAGGCCAAGAAACCCGTTCAGCTTCCTGGGGCATACAACGTGAATATCAAAC
TGGATATTACATCCCATAACGAAGACTATACCATCGTGGAACAGTACGAGCGGGCCGAGGGCAGACATAG
CACAGGGGGCATGGATGAATTGTACAAGAAGCTTGCG
